>Addgene plasmid #63362 | pFusX3-17 | depositor partial sequence | sequence record 105242 | pFusX3_CAA
AGTCTTAAGCGTCTCCATGGCCTGACCCCGGACCAAGTGGTGGCTATCGCCAGCCACGATGGCGGCAAGC
AAGCGCTCGAAACGGTGCAGCGGCTGTTGCCGGTGCTGTGCCAGGACCATGGCCTCACACCCGATCAGGT
CGTGGCTATCGCCAGCAACATTGGCGGCAAGCAAGCGCTCGAAACGGTGCAGCGGCTGTTGCCGGTGCTG
TGCCAGGACCATGGCCTGACCCCGGACCAAGTGGTGGCTATCGCCAGCAACATTGGCGGCAAGCAAGCGC
TCGAAACGGTGCAGCGGCTGTTGCCGGTGCTGTGCCAGGACCATGGCCTGCGAGACGTC
