>Addgene plasmid #63362 | pFusX3-17 | depositor partial sequence | sequence record 105243 | FusX3
CGTCTCCATGGCCTGACCCCGGACCAAGTGGTGGCTATCGAGACCGGCGCCGCTACGGGCGCGTCCCATT
CGCCATTCAGGCTGCGCAACTGTTGGGAAGGGCGATCGGTGCGGGCTCTTCGCTATTACGCCAGCTGGCG
AAAGGGGGATGTGCTGCAAGGCGATTAAGTTGGGAACGCCAGGGTTTTCCCAGTCACGACGTTGTAAAAC
GACGGCCAGTGAGCGCGCGTAATCGACTCACTATAGGGCGAATTGGGTACCGGGCCCCCCCTCGAGGTCC
TCCAGCTTTTGTTCCCTTTAGTGAGGGTTAATTGCGCGCTTGGCGTAATCATGGTCATAGCTGTTTCCTG
TGTGAAATTGTTATCCGCTCACAATTCCACACAACATACGAGCCGGAAGCATAAAGTGTAAAGCCTGGGG
TGCCTAATGAGTGAGCTAACTCACATTAATTGCGTTGCGCTCACTGCCCGCTTTCCACCGGTGGTCTCTG
GCGGCAAGCAAGCGCTCGAAACGGTGCAGCGGCTGTTGCCGGTGCTGTGCCAGGACCATGGCCTGCGAGA
CGTCTAGACCAGCCAGGACAGAAATGCCTCGACTTCGCTGCTACCCAAGGTTGCCGGGTGACGCACACCG
TGGAAACGGATGAAGGCACGAACCCAGTGGACATAAGCCTGTTCGGTTCGTAAGCTGTAATGCAAGTAGC
GTATGCGCTCACGCAACTGGTCCAGAACCTTGACCGAACGCAGCGGTGGTAACGGCGCAGTGGCGGTTTT
CATGGCTTGTTATGACTGTTTTTTTGGGGTACAGTCTATGCCTCGGGCATCCAAGCAGCAAGCGCGTTAC
GCCGTGGGTCGATGTTTGATGTTATGGAGCAGCAACGATGTTACGCAGCAGGGCAGTCGCCCTAAAACAA
AGTTAAACATTATGAGGGAAGCGGTGATCGCCGAAGTATCGACTCAACTATCAGAGGTAGTTGGCGTCAT
CGAGCGCCATCTCGAACCGACGTTGCTGGCCGTACATTTGTACGGCTCCGCAGTGGATGGCGGCCTGAAG
CCACACAGTGATATTGATTTGCTGGTTACGGTGACCGTAAGGCTTGATGAAACAACGCGGCGAGCTTTGA
TCAACGACCTTTTGGAAACTTCGGCTTCCCCTGGAGAGAGCGAGATTCTCCGCGCTGTAGAAGTCACCAT
TGTTGTGCACGACGACATCATTCCGTGGCGTTATCCAGCTAAGCGCGAACTGCAATTTGGAGAATGGCAG
CGCAATGACATTCTTGCAGGTATCTTCGAGCCAGCCACGATCGACATTGATCTGGCTATCTTGCTGACAA
AAGCAAGAGAACATAGCGTTGCCTTGGTAGGTCCAGCGGCGGAGGAACTCTTTGATCCGGTTCCTGAACA
GGATCTATTTGAGGCGCTAAATGAAACCTTAACGCTATGGAACTCGCCGCCCGACTGGGCTGGCGATGAG
CGAAATGTAGTGCTTACGTTGTCCCGCATTTGGTACAGCGCAGTAACCGGCAAAATCGCGCCGAAGGATG
TCGCTGCCGACTGGGCAATGGAGCGCCTGCCGGCCCAGTATCAGCCCGTCATACTTGAAGCTAGACAGGC
TTATCTTGGACAAGAAGAAGATCGCTTGGCCTCGCGCGCAGATCAGTTGGAAGAATTTGTCCACTACGTG
AAAGGCGAGATCACCAAGGTAGTCGGCAAATAACCCTCGAGCCACCCATGACCAAAATCCCTTAACGTGA
GTTACGCGTCGTTCCACTGAGCGTCAGACCCCGTAGAAAAGATCAAAGGATCTTCTTGAGATCCTTTTTT
TCTGCGCGTAATCTGCTGCTTGCAAACAAAAAAACCACCGCTACCAGCGGTGGTTTGTTTGCCGGATCAA
GAGCTACCAACTCTTTTTCCGAAGGTAACTGGCTTCAGCAGAGCGCAGATACCAAATACTGTCCTTCTAG
TGTAGCCGTAGTTAGGCCACCACTTCAAGAACTCTGTAGCACCGCCTACATACCTCGCTCTGCTAATCCT
GTTACCAGTGGCTGCTGCCAGTGGCGATAAGTCGTGTCTTACCGGGTTGGACTCAAGACGATAGTTACCG
GATAAGGCGCAGCGGTCGGGCTGAACGGGGGGTTCGTGCACACAGCCCAGCTTGGAGCGAACGACCTACA
CCGAACTGAGATACCTACAGCGTGAGCATTGAGAAAGCGCCACGCTTCCCGAAGGGAGAAAGGCGGACAG
GTATCCGGTAAGCGGCAGGGTCGGAACAGGAGAGCGCACGAGGGAGCTTCCAGGGGGAAACGCCTGGTAT
CTTTATAGTCCTGTCGGGTTTCGCCACCTCTGACTTGAGCGTCGATTTTTGTGATGCTCGTCAGGGGGGC
GGAGCCTATGGAAAAACGCCAGCAACGCGGCCTTTTTACGGTTCCTGGCCTTTTGCTGGCCTTTTGCTCA
CATGTTCTTTCCTGCGTTATCCCCTGATTCTGTGGATAACCGTATTACCGCCTTTGAGTGAGCTGATACC
GCTCGCCGCAGCCGAACGACCGAGCGCAGCGAGTCAGTGAGCGAGGAAGCGGAAGAGCGCCCAATACGCA
AACCGCCTCTCCCCGCGCGTTGGCCGATTCATTAATGCAGCTGGCACGACAGGTTTCCCGACTGGAAAGC
GGGCAGTGAGCGCAACGCAATTAATACGCGTACCGCTAGCCAGGAAGAGTTTGTAGAAACGCAAAAAGGC
CATCCGTCAGGATGGCCTTCTGCTTAGTTTGATGCCTGGCAGTTTATGGCGGGCGTCCTGCCCGCCACCC
TCCGGGCCGTTGCTTCACAACGTTCAAATCCGCTCCCGGCGGATTTGTCCTACTCAGGAGAGCGTTCACC
GACAAACAACAGATAAAACGAAAGGCCCAGTCTTCCGACTGAGCCTTTCGTTTTATTTGATGCCTGGCAG
TTCCCTACTCTCGCGTTAACGCTAGCATGGATGTTTTCCCAGTCACGACGTTGTAAAACGACGGCCAGTC
TTAAG
