>Addgene plasmid #63362 | pFusX3-17 | addgene partial sequence | sequence record 115373 | pCR8_R1 5'-cgaaccgaacaggcttatgt-3'
GCGTCACCCGGCAACCTTGGGTAGCAGCGAAGTCGAGGCATTTCTGTCCTGGCTGGTCTAGACGTCTCGC
AGGCCATGGTCCTGGCACAGCACCGGCAACAGCCGCTGCACCGTTTCGAGCGCTTGCTTGCCGCCAATGT
TGCTGGCGATAGCCACCACTTGGTCCGGGGTCAGGCCATGGTCCTGGCACAGCACCGGCAACAGCCGCTG
CACCGTTTCGAGCGCTTGCTTGCCGCCAATGTTGCTGGCGATAGCCACGACCTGATCGGGTGTGAGGCCA
TGGTCCTGGCACAGCACCGGCAACAGCCGCTGCACCGTTTCGAGCGCTTGCTTGCCGCCATCGTGGCTGG
CGATAGCCACCACTTGGTCCGGGGTCAGGCCATGGAGACGCTTAAGACTGGCCGTCGTTTTACAACGTCG
TGACTGGGAAAACATCCATGCTAGCGTTAACGCGAGAGTAGGGAACTGCCAGGCATCAAATAAAACGAAA
GGCTCAGTCGGAAGACTGGGCCTTTCGTTTTATCTGTTGTTTGTCGGTGAACGCTCTCCTGAGTAGGACA
AATCCGCCGGGAGCGGATTTGAACGTTGTGAAGCAACGGCCCGGAGGGTGGCGG
