[The description below was written by a language model from this plasmid's Addgene catalogue record.]
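Description:
pFusX3-17 is a library component plasmid from the FusX system, a one-step assembly platform for building TALE repeat arrays used in TALENs and related TALE-based genome tools. It is built on the FusX3 backbone (about 3 kb without the insert), is maintained as a high-copy plasmid in standard E. coli cloning strains, and is selected with spectinomycin. The record does not include a feature table, so the origin of replication and the exact layout of the backbone are not stated.

The insert is a synthetic, pre-assembled trimer of TALE repeats carrying the repeat-variable diresidues HD, NI and NI, which under the standard TALE recognition code specify the bases C, A and A, hence the alternative name X3_CAA. This trimer is designated to occupy RVD positions 7 to 9 of the final array. It was cloned into the backbone through BsaI sites that were destroyed in the process, which is typical of Golden Gate-style construction with type IIS enzymes that cut outside their recognition sequence and leave custom overhangs. There is no promoter, tag or reporter recorded, consistent with its role as a DNA module donor rather than an expression vector.

In use, a plasmid like this is chosen from the position-specific X3 set according to the target sequence and combined with the corresponding trimer modules for the other positions and a receiving TALEN backbone, so that a complete DNA-binding domain is assembled in a single reaction. The record does not state which enzyme releases the trimer during that final assembly.
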