Addgene plasmid #63362: pFusX3-17
Purpose: Encodes RVD positions 7-9 in TALEN assembly
Depositing lab: Stephen Ekker. Depositing organization: Mayo Foundation for Medical Education and Research. Publication: FusX: A rapid one-step TALE assembly system for genome science. Ma AC, McNulty MS, Tanya PL, Jarryd CM, Martinez-Galvez G, Argue DP, Lee HB, Urban MD, Bullard CE, Blackburn PR, Man TK, Clark KJ, Ekker SC. Hum Gene Ther. 2016 Jun;27(6):451-63. doi: 10.1089/hum.2015.172 PubMed 26854857.
Backbone
  Vector backbone: FusX3
  Backbone size w/o insert (bp): 3015
  Vector type: TALEN
Growth in bacteria
  Bacterial resistance: Spectinomycin, 50 μg/mL
  Growth temperature: 37°C
  Growth strain: DH5alpha
  Copy number: High Copy
Gene/Insert
  Gene/Insert name: HD NI NI (alt name: X3_CAA)
  Species: Synthetic
  Mutation: none
  Cloning method: Restriction Enzyme; 5′ cloning site BsaI (destroyed during cloning); 3′ cloning site BsaI (destroyed during cloning)
  Sequencing primers: 5′ pCR8_F1; 3′ pCR8_R1
Terms and licenses: Academic/Nonprofit Terms; Industry Terms: Not Available to Industry
How to cite: pFusX3-17 was a gift from Stephen Ekker (Addgene plasmid # 63362 ; http://n2t.net/addgene:63362 ; RRID:Addgene_63362)
